Addgene plasmid #129988: pRDAX-148 C-Tag GFP[2] L32 FRB EBPF2
Purpose: PPI (BiFC/TriFC) assay vector
Depositing lab: Gary Lewin. Depositing organization: Max-Delbrueck-Centrum fuer Molekulare Medizin (MDC).
Backbone
  Vector backbone: custom built
  Vector type: Mammalian Expression
Growth in bacteria
  Bacterial resistance: Ampicillin, 100 μg/mL
  Growth temperature: 37°C
  Growth strain: DH5alpha
  Copy number: High Copy
Gene/Insert
  Gene/Insert name: FRB
  Species: M. musculus (mouse)
  Cloning method: Restriction Enzyme; 5′ cloning site unknown (unknown if destroyed); 3′ cloning site unknown (unknown if destroyed)
Terms and licenses: Academic/Nonprofit Terms; Industry Terms: Not Available to Industry
How to cite: pRDAX-148 C-Tag GFP[2] L32 FRB EBPF2 was a gift from Gary Lewin (Addgene plasmid # 129988 ; http://n2t.net/addgene:129988 ; RRID:Addgene_129988)
