[The description below was written by a language model from this plasmid's Addgene catalogue record and pLannotate feature annotations shown in this document.]
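Description:
pRDAX-148 C-Tag GFP[2] L32 FRB EBPF2 is a custom-built mammalian expression plasmid of about 6.3 kb, made as a vector for protein–protein interaction assays based on bimolecular or trimolecular fluorescence complementation (BiFC/TriFC). It is propagated in E. coli as a high-copy plasmid through a ColE1/pUC-type origin. Selection is with ampicillin, conferred by β-lactamase expressed from its own bla promoter.

The expression cassette is driven by the human CMV immediate-early enhancer and promoter, followed by a chimeric β-globin/immunoglobulin intron that promotes efficient processing of the transcript. The first open reading frame contains FRB, the FKBP–rapamycin binding domain. The catalogue lists it as mouse, whereas the automated annotation matches it to the human FRAP domain. The plasmid name indicates a C-terminal GFP[2] fragment tag joined through an "L32" linker. No such feature is annotated, but an unannotated stretch lies between the end of FRB and the IRES where it could sit, so its presence rests on the name alone. Downstream, an EMCV IRES2 drives translation of the blue fluorescent protein EBFP2 from the same mRNA, giving an independent marker of transfected cells. The transcript continues through a second copy of the chimeric intron, a WPRE that enhances expression, and a bGH polyadenylation signal. A β-globin fragment and a rabbit β-globin poly(A) signal follow further along the backbone.

FRB dimerises with FKBP in the presence of rapamycin, so this construct plausibly serves as an inducible control partner for split-GFP reconstitution, although the record does not say so explicitly.
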