Features (pLannotate 1.2.2; 16 found; start..end, strand, type, name):
    155..532     +  enhancer       CMV enhancer: human cytomegalovirus immediate early enhancer
    534..733     +  promoter       CMV promoter: human cytomegalovirus (CMV) immediate early promoter
    872..1004    +  intron         chimeric intron: chimera between introns from human β-globin and immunoglobulin heavy chain genes
   1034..1309    +  CDS            FRB: FKBP-rapamycin binding domain of human FRAP
   1485..2071    +  misc_feature   IRES2: internal ribosome entry site (IRES) of the encephalomyocarditis virus (EMCV)
   2072..2791    +  CDS            EBFP2: enhanced blue variant of GFP (Ai et al., 2007) mammalian codon-optimized
   2837..2969    +  intron         chimeric intron: chimera between introns from human β-globin and immunoglobulin heavy chain genes
   2978..3566    +  misc_feature   WPRE: woodchuck hepatitis virus posttranscriptional regulatory element
   3570..3586    +  misc_feature   MCS (fragment): pUC18/19 multiple cloning site
   3599..3710    +  polyA_signal   bGH poly(A) signal: bovine growth hormone polyadenylation signal
   3806..3824    -  promoter       T3 promoter: promoter for bacteriophage T3 RNA polymerase
   3883..3957    +  CDS            HBB (fragment): HBB_PONPY - Experimental evidence at transcript level: Swiss-Prot protein existence level 2. Involved in oxygen transport from the lung to the various peripheral tissues. From Pongo pygmaeus (Bornean orangutan).
   4028..4083    +  polyA_signal   β-globin poly(A) signal: rabbit β-globin polyadenylation signal (Gil and Proudfoot, 1987)
   4462..5050    -  rep_origin     ori: high-copy-number ColE1/pMB1/pBR322/pUC origin of replication
   5221..6081    -  CDS            AmpR: β-lactamase; bla; confers resistance to ampicillin, carbenicillin, and related antibiotics
   6082..6186    -  promoter       AmpR promoter: bla
>Addgene plasmid #129988 | pRDAX-148 C-Tag GFP[2] L32 FRB EBPF2 | depositor full sequence | sequence record 249366 | Full Sequence
GCCTGCCTCCAGGCCTCAATATTGGCCATTAGCCATATTATTCATTGGTTATATAGCATAAATCAATATT
GGCTATTGGCCATTGCATACGTTGTATCTATATCATAATATGTACATTTATATTGGCTCATGTCCAATAT
GACCGCCATGTTGGCATTGATTATTGACTAGTTATTAATAGTAATCAATTACGGGGTCATTAGTTCATAG
CCCATATATGGAGTTCCGCGTTACATAACTTACGGTAAATGGCCCGCCTGGCTGACCGCCCAACGACCCC
CGCCCATTGACGTCAATAATGACGTATGTTCCCATAGTAACGCCAATAGGGACTTTCCATTGACGTCAAT
GGGTGGAGTATTTACGGTAAACTGCCCACTTGGCAGTACATCAAGTGTATCATATGCCAAGTCCGCCCCC
TATTGACGTCAATGACGGTAAATGGCCCGCCTGGCATTATGCCCAGTACATGACCTTACGGGACTTTCCT
ACTTGGCAGTACATCTACGTATTAGTCATCGCTATTACCATGGTGATGCGGTTTTGGCAGTACACCAATG
GGCGTGGATAGCGGTTTGACTCACGGGGATTTCCAAGTCTCCACCCCATTGACGTCAATGGGAGTTTGTT
TTGGCACCAAAATCAACGGGACTTTCCAAAATGTCGTAATAACCCCGCCCCGTTGACGCAAATGGGCGGT
AGGCGTGTACGGTGGGAGGTCTATATAAGCAGAGCTCGTTTAGTGAACCGTCAGATCACTAGAAGCTTTA
TTGCGGTAGTTTATCACAGTTAAATTGCTAACGCAGTCAGTGCTTCTGACACAACAGTCTCGAACTTAAG
CTGCAGAAGTTGGTCGTGAGGCACTGGGCAGGTAAGTATCAAGGTTACAAGACAGGTTTAAGGAGACCAA
TAGAAACTGGGCTTGTCGAGACAGAGAAGACTCTTGCGTTTCTGATAGGCACCTATTGGTCTTACTGACA
TCCACTTTGCCTTTCTCTCCACAGGTGTCCACTCCCAGGCCACCATGGTGGCCATCCTCTGGCATGAGAT
GTGGCATGAAGGCCTGGAAGAGGCATCTCGTTTGTACTTTGGGGAAAGGAACGTGAAAGGCATGTTTGAG
GTGCTGGAGCCCTTGCATGCTATGATGGAACGGGGCCCCCAGACTCTGAAGGAAACATCCTTTAATCAGG
CCTATGGTCGAGATTTAATGGAGGCCCAAGAGTGGTGCAGGAAGTACATGAAATCAGGGAATGTCAAGGA
CCTCACCCAAGCCTGGGACCTCTATTATCATGTGTTCCGACGAATCTCAGACGTGGGTGGCGGAGGGAGC
GAAGGCGGCGGATCCGGAGGGCCTGGCTCTGGCGGAGAGGGGAGCGCTGGAGGCGGGTCAGCCGGTGGTG
GGAGTGAAAAGAGGGACCACATGGTGCTGCTCGAGTACGTCACAGCAGCTGGCATCACCGATGCCAGCTA
AGAATTCAGATCCGCCCCTCTCCCTCCCCCCCCCCTAACGTTACTGGCCGAAGCCGCTTGGAATAAGGCC
GGTGTGCGTTTGTCTATATGTTATTTTCCACCATATTGCCGTCTTTTGGCAATGTGAGGGCCCGGAAACC
TGGCCCTGTCTTCTTGACGAGCATTCCTAGGGGTCTTTCCCCTCTCGCCAAAGGAATGCAAGGTCTGTTG
AATGTCGTGAAGGAAGCAGTTCCTCTGGTAGCTTCTTGAAGACAAACAACGTCTGTAGCGACCCTTTGCA
GGCAGCGGAACCCCCCACCTGGCGACAGGTGCCTCTGCGGCCAAAAGCCACGTGTATAAGATACACCTGC
AAAGGCGGCACAACCCCAGTGCCACGTTGTGAGTTGGATAGTTGTGGAAAGAGTCAAATGGCTCTCCTCA
AGCGTATTCAACAAGGGGCTGAAGGATGCCCAGAAGGTACCCCATTGTATGGGATCTGATCTGGGGCCTC
GGTACACATGCTTTACATGTGTTTAGTCGAGGTTAAAAAAACGTCTAGGCCCCCCGAACCACGGGGACGT
GGTTTTCCTTTGAAAAACACGATGATAATATGGCCACAACCATGGTGAGCAAGGGCGAGGAGCTGTTCAC
CGGGGTGGTGCCCATCCTGGTCGAGCTGGACGGCGACGTAAACGGCCACAAGTTCAGCGTGAGGGGCGAG
GGCGAGGGCGATGCCACCAACGGCAAGCTGACCCTGAAGTTCATCTGCACCACCGGCAAGCTGCCCGTGC
CCTGGCCCACCCTCGTGACCACCCTGAGCCACGGCGTGCAGTGCTTCGCCCGCTACCCCGACCACATGAA
GCAGCACGACTTCTTCAAGTCCGCCATGCCCGAAGGCTACGTCCAGGAGCGCACCATCTTCTTCAAGGAC
GACGGCACCTACAAGACCCGCGCCGAGGTGAAGTTCGAGGGCGACACCCTGGTGAACCGCATCGAGCTGA
AGGGCGTCGACTTCAAGGAGGACGGCAACATCCTGGGGCACAAGCTGGAGTACAACTTCAACAGCCACAA
CATCTATATCATGGCCGTCAAGCAGAAGAACGGCATCAAGGTGAACTTCAAGATCCGCCACAACGTGGAG
GACGGCAGCGTGCAGCTCGCCGACCACTACCAGCAGAACACCCCCATCGGCGACGGCCCCGTGCTGCTGC
CCGACAGCCACTACCTGAGCACCCAGTCCGTGCTGAGCAAAGACCCCAACGAGAAGCGCGATCACATGGT
CCTGCTGGAGTTCCGCACCGCCGCCGGGATCACTCTCGGCATGGACGAGCTGTACAAGTAAACCGGTGCT
CGAGGTACCGATGAATAGCTAAGGTCGAGGCCGCAGGTAAGTATCAAGGTTACAAGACAGGTTTAAGGAG
ACCAATAGAAACTGGGCTTGTCGAGACAGAGAAGACTCTTGCGTTTCTGATAGGCACCTATTGGTCTTAC
TGACATCCACTTTGCCTTTCTCTCCACAGGTGTCGACAATCAACCTCTGGATTACAAAATTTGTGAAAGA
TTGACTGGTATTCTTAACTATGTTGCTCCTTTTACGCTATGTGGATACGCTGCTTTAATGCCTTTGTATC
ATGCTATTGCTTCCCGTATGGCTTTCATTTTCTCCTCCTTGTATAAATCCTGGTTGCTGTCTCTTTATGA
GGAGTTGTGGCCCGTTGTCAGGCAACGTGGCGTGGTGTGCACTGTGTTTGCTGACGCAACCCCCACTGGT
TGGGGCATTGCCACCACCTGTCAGCTCCTTTCCGGGACTTTCGCTTTCCCCCTCCCTATTGCCACGGCGG
AACTCATCGCCGCCTGCCTTGCCCGCTGCTGGACAGGGGCTCGGCTGTTGGGCACTGACAATTCCGTGGT
GTTGTCGGGGAAGCTGACGTCCTTTCCATGGCTGCTCGCCTGTGTTGCCACCTGGATTCTGCGCGGGACG
TCCTTCTGCTACGTCCCTTCGGCCCTCAATCCAGCGGACCTTCCTTCCCGCGGCCTGCTGCCGGCTCTGC
GGCCTCTTCCGCGTCTTCGCCTTCGCCCTCAGACGAGTCGGATCTCCCTTTGGGCCGCCTCCCCGCCTGG
AATTCGAGCTCGGTACGATCAGCCTCGACTGTGCCTTCTAGTTGCCAGCCATCTGTTGTTTGCCCCTCCC
CCGTGCCTTCCTTGACCCTGGAAGGTGCCACTCCCACTGTCCTTTCCTAATAAAATGAGGAAATTGCATC
GCATTGTCTGAGTAGGTGTCATTCTATTCTGGGGGGTGGGGTGGGGCAGGACAGCAAGGGGGAGGATTGG
GAAGACAATAGCCCAGCTTTTGTTCCCTTTAGTGAGGGTTAATTGCGCGCTTGGCGTAATCATGGTCATA
GCTGTTTCCTGTGTGAAATTGTTATCCGCTAATTCACTCCTCAGGTGCAGGCTGCCTATCAGAAGGTGGT
GGCTGGTGTGGCCAATGCCCTGGCTCACAAATACCACTGAGATCTTTTTCCCTCTGCCAAAAATTATGGG
GACATCATGAAGCCCCTTGAGCATCTGACTTCTGGCTAATAAAGGAAATTTATTTTCATTGCAATAGTGT
GTTGGAATTTTTTGTGTCTCTCACTCGGAAGGACATATGGGAGGGCAAATCATTTAAAACATCAGAATGA
GTATTTGGTTTAGAGTTTGGCAACATATGCCCATATGCTGGCTGCCATGAACAAAGGTTGGCTATAAAGA
GGTCATCAGTATATGAAACAGCCCCCTGCTGTCCATTCCTTATTCCATAGAAAAGCCTTGACTTGAGGTT
AGATTTTTTTTATATTTTGTTTTGTGTTATTTTTTTCTTTAACATCCCTAAAATTTTCCTTACATGTTTT
ACTAGCCAGATTTTTCCTCCTCTCCTGACTACTCCCAGTCATAGCTGTCCCTCTTCTCTTATGGAGATCG
GCCGGCCGCCGGCGTCGACGCGCGCGGCCGCGGCGCGCCGTTGCTGGCGTTTTTCCATAGGCTCCGCCCC
CCTGACGAGCATCACAAAAATCGACGCTCAAGTCAGAGGTGGCGAAACCCGACAGGACTATAAAGATACC
AGGCGTTTCCCCCTGGAAGCTCCCTCGTGCGCTCTCCTGTTCCGACCCTGCCGCTTACCGGATACCTGTC
CGCCTTTCTCCCTTCGGGAAGCGTGGCGCTTTCTCATAGCTCACGCTGTAGGTATCTCAGTTCGGTGTAG
GTCGTTCGCTCCAAGCTGGGCTGTGTGCACGAACCCCCCGTTCAGCCCGACCGCTGCGCCTTATCCGGTA
ACTATCGTCTTGAGTCCAACCCGGTAAGACACGACTTATCGCCACTGGCAGCAGCCACTGGTAACAGGAT
TAGCAGAGCGAGGTATGTAGGCGGTGCTACAGAGTTCTTGAAGTGGTGGCCTAACTACGGCTACACTAGA
AGAACAGTATTTGGTATCTGCGCTCTGCTGAAGCCAGTTACCTTCGGAAAAAGAGTTGGTAGCTCTTGAT
CCGGCAAACAAACCACCGCTGGTAGCGGTGGTTTTTTTGTTTGCAAGCAGCAGATTACGCGCAGAAAAAA
AGGATCTCAAGAAGATCCTTTGATCTTTTCTACGGGGTCTGACGCTCAGTGGAACGAAAACTCACGTTAA
GGGATTTTGGTCATGAGATTATCAAAAAGGATCTTCACCTAGATCCTTTTAAATTAAAAATGAAGTTTTA
AATCAATCTAAAGTATATATGAGTAAACTTGGTCTGACAGTTACCAATGCTTAATCAGTGAGGCACCTAT
CTCAGCGATCTGTCTATTTCGTTCATCCATAGTTGCCTGACTCCCCGTCGTGTAGATAACTACGATACGG
GAGGGCTTACCATCTGGCCCCAGTGCTGCAATGATACCGCGAGACCCACGCTCACCGGCTCCAGATTTAT
CAGCAATAAACCAGCCAGCCGGAAGGGCCGAGCGCAGAAGTGGTCCTGCAACTTTATCCGCCTCCATCCA
GTCTATTAATTGTTGCCGGGAAGCTAGAGTAAGTAGTTCGCCAGTTAATAGTTTGCGCAACGTTGTTGCC
ATTGCTACAGGCATCGTGGTGTCACGCTCGTCGTTTGGTATGGCTTCATTCAGCTCCGGTTCCCAACGAT
CAAGGCGAGTTACATGATCCCCCATGTTGTGCAAAAAAGCGGTTAGCTCCTTCGGTCCTCCGATCGTTGT
CAGAAGTAAGTTGGCCGCAGTGTTATCACTCATGGTTATGGCAGCACTGCATAATTCTCTTACTGTCATG
CCATCCGTAAGATGCTTTTCTGTGACTGGTGAGTACTCAACCAAGTCATTCTGAGAATAGTGTATGCGGC
GACCGAGTTGCTCTTGCCCGGCGTCAATACGGGATAATACCGCGCCACATAGCAGAACTTTAAAAGTGCT
CATCATTGGAAAACGTTCTTCGGGGCGAAAACTCTCAAGGATCTTACCGCTGTTGAGATCCAGTTCGATG
TAACCCACTCGTGCACCCAACTGATCTTCAGCATCTTTTACTTTCACCAGCGTTTCTGGGTGAGCAAAAA
CAGGAAGGCAAAATGCCGCAAAAAAGGGAATAAGGGCGACACGGAAATGTTGAATACTCATACTCTTCCT
TTTTCAATATTATTGAAGCATTTATCAGGGTTATTGTCTCATGAGCGGATACATATTTGAATGTATTTAG
AAAAATAAACAAATAGGGGTTCCGCGCACATTTCCCCGAAAAGTGCCACCTGACGTCTAAGAAACCATTA
TTATCATGACATTAACCTATAAAAATAGGCGTATCACGAGGCCCTTTCGTCTACGCGCGCGCCGGCGGCG
CGCCGTCGACGGCCGGCCGCGGCCGC
